>Addgene plasmid #176300 | Hy_pUbi-p63e mCherry SV40 | addgene full sequence | sequence record 346360 | Addgene NGS Result
TTAAAGCTCTAAGGTAAATATAAAATTTTTAAGTGTATAATGTGTTAAACTACTGATTCTAATTGTTTGT
GTATTTTAGATTCCAACCTATGGAACTGATGAATGGGAGCAGTGGTGGAATGCCTTTAATGAGGAAAACC
TGTTTTGCTCAGAAGAAATGCCATCTAGTGATGATGAGGCTACTGCTGACTCTCAACATTCTACTCCTCC
AAAAAAGAAGAGAAAGGTAGAAGACCCCAAGGACTTTCCTTCAGAATTGCTAAGTTTTTTGAGTCATGCT
GTGTTTAGTAATAGAACTCTTGCTTGCTTTGCTATTTACACCACAAAGGAAAAAGCTGCACTGCTATACA
AGAAAATTATGGAAAAATATTCTGTAACCTTTATAAGTAGGCATAACAGTTATAATCATAACATACTGTT
TTTTCTTACTCCACACAGGCATAGAGTGTCTGCTATTAATAACTATGCTCAAAAATTGTGTACCTTTAGC
TTTTTAATTTGTAAAGGGGTTAATAAGGAATATTTGATGTATAGTGCCTTGACTAGAGATCATAATCAGC
CATACCACATTTGTAGAGGTTTTACTTGCTTTAAAAAACCTCCCACACCTCCCCCTGAACCTGAAACATA
AAATGAATGCAATTGTTGTTGTTAACTTGTTTATTGCAGCTTATAATGGTTACAAATAAAGCAATAGCAT
CACAAATTTCACAAATAAAGCATTTTTTTCACTGCATTCTAGTTGTGGTTTGTCCAAACTCATCAATGTA
TCTTATCATGTCTGGATTAATTAACTTGTCGCCGGAACGCAGCGACAGAGATTCCAATGTGTCCGTATCT
TTCAGGCTTTTGCCCTTCAGTTCCAGACGAAGCGACTGGCGATTCGCGTGTGGGGTCTGCTTCAGGGTCT
TGTGAATTAGGGCGCGCAGATCGCCGATGGGCGTGGCGCCGGAGGGCACCTTCACCTTGCCGTACGGCTT
GCTGTTCTTCGCGTTCAAAATCTCCAGCTCCATTTTGCTTTCGGTGCGCTTGCAATCAGTACTGTCCAAA
ATCGAAAATCGCCGAACCGTAGTGTGACCGTGCGGGGCTCTGCGAAAATAAACTTTTTTAGGTATATGGC
CACACACGGGGAAAGCACAGTGGATTATATGTTTTAATATTATAATATGCAGGTTTTCATTACTTATCCA
GATGTAAGCCCACTTAAAGCGATTTAACAATTATTTGCCGAAAGAGTATAAACAAATTTCACTTAAAAAT
GGATTAAGAAAAGCTAGCTTGTGTAAGATTATGCGCAGCGTTGCCAGATAGCTCCATTTAAAACACTTCA
AAAACAATAAGTTTTGAAAATATATACATAAATAGCAGTCGTTGCCGCAACGCTCAACACATCACACTTT
TAAAACACCCTTTACCTACACAGAATTACTTTTTAAATTTCCAGTCAAGCTGCGAGTTTCAAAATTATAG
CCGGTAGAGAAGACAGTGCTATTTCAAAAGCAAACTAACAAGGGTCTTAAATTCCAAAACACCAATCCTA
ACAAGCCTTGGACTTTTGTAAGTTTAGATCAAAGGTGGCATTGCATTCAATGTCATGGTAAGAAGTAGGT
CGTCTAGGTAGAAATCCTCATTCAGCCGGTCAAGTCAGTACGAGAAAGGTCTCAATTTGAAATTGTCTTA
AAAATATTTTATTGTTTTGTACTGTGGTGAGTTTAAACGAAAAACACAAAAAAAAAGTGATACACAGAAA
TCATAAAAAATTTTAATACAAGGTATTCGTACGTATCAAAAACATTTCGGCACAATTTTTTTTCTCTGTA
CTAAAGTGTTACGAACACTACGGTATTTTTTAGTGATTTTCAACGGACACCGAAGGTATATAAACAGCGT
TCGCGAACGGTCGCCTTCAAAACCAATTGACATTTGCAGCAGCAAGTACAAGTAGAAAGTAAAGCGCAAT
CAGCGAAAAATTTATACTTAATTGTTGGTGATTAAAGTACAATTAAAAGAACATTCTCGAAAGTCACAAG
AAACGTAAGTTTTTAACTCGCTGTTACCAATTAGTAATAAGAGCAACAAGACGTTGAGTAATTTCAAGAA
AAACTGCATTTCAAGGTCTTTGTTCGGCCATTTTTTTTTATTCAACGCTCTACGTAATTACAAAATAAGA
AATTGGCAGCCACGCATCTTGTTTTCCCAATGAATTGGCATCAAAACGCAAACAAATCTATAAATAAAAC
TTGCGTGTTGATTTTCGCCAAGATTTATTGGCAAATTGTGAAATTCGCAGTGACGCATTTGAAAATTCGA
GAAATCACGAACGCACTCGATCGAGCATTTGTGTGCATGTTATTAGTTAGTTGTTTAGTTAATTGAAGTA
TTTTACCAACGAAATCCACTTATTTTTAGCTGAAATAGAGTAGGTTGCTTAAACAAAGCCACGTCTGAAA
ATTTCTTATTGCTTGTAGTTGTGACGTCACCATATACACACAAAATAATGTGTATGCATGCATTTCAGCT
GTGTATATATACATGCACACACTCGCAACACGAAAACGATGACGAAGCAACGGAACAAAGGTTTCTCAAC
TACCCTTTGTTCCCTGTTTCTTCGCTTTCCTTTGTTCCAATATTCGTAGAGGGTTAATAGGGGTTTCTCA
ACAAAGTTGGCGTCGATAAATAAGTTTCCCATTTTTATTCCCCAGCCAGGAAGTTAGTTTCAATAGTTTT
GTAATTTCAACGAAACTCATTTGATTTCGTACTAATTTTCCACATCTCTATTTTCTTCCCGCAGAATAAT
CCATCTAGAGCCAAAATGGTGAGCAAGGGCGAGGAGGATAACATGGCCATCATCAAGGAGTTCATGCGCT
TCAAGGTGCACATGGAGGGCTCCGTGAACGGCCACGAGTTCGAGATCGAGGGCGAGGGCGAGGGCCGCCC
CTACGAGGGCACCCAGACCGCCAAGCTGAAGGTGACCAAGGGTGGCCCCCTGCCCTTCGCCTGGGACATC
CTGTCCCCTCAGTTCATGTACGGCTCCAAGGCCTACGTGAAGCACCCCGCCGACATCCCCGACTACTTGA
AGCTGTCCTTCCCCGAGGGCTTCAAGTGGGAGCGCGTGATGAACTTCGAGGACGGCGGCGTGGTGACCGT
GACCCAGGACTCCTCCCTGCAGGACGGCGAGTTCATCTACAAGGTGAAGCTGCGCGGCACCAACTTCCCC
TCCGACGGCCCCGTAATGCAGAAGAAGACCATGGGCTGGGAGGCCTCCTCCGAGCGGATGTACCCCGAGG
ACGGCGCCCTGAAGGGCGAGATCAAGCAGAGGCTGAAGCTGAAGGACGGCGGCCACTACGACGCTGAGGT
CAAGACCACCTACAAGGCCAAGAAGCCCGTGCAGCTGCCCGGCGCCTACAACGTCAACATCAAGTTGGAC
ATCACCTCCCACAACGAGGACTACACCATCGTGGAACAGTACGAACGCGCCGAGGGCCGCCACTCCACCG
GCGGCATGGACGAGCTGTACAAGTGAGCGGCCGCAACTTGTTTATTGCAGCTTATAATGGTTACAAATAA
AGCAATAGCATCACAAATTTCACAAATAAAGCATTTTTTTCACTGCATTCTAGTTGTGGTTTGTCCAAAC
TCATCAATGTATCTTAACTAGTGGATCCACTAGGGGCCGCCGACGCGAGGCTGGATGGCCTTCCCCATTA
TGATTCTTCTCGCTTCCGGCGGCATCGGGATGCCCGCGTTGCAGGCCATGCTGTCCAGGCAGGTAGATGA
CGACCATCAGGGACAGCTTCAAGGATCGCTCGCGGCTCTTACCAGCCTAACTTCGATCATTGGACCGCTG
ATCGTCACGGCGATTTATGCCGCCTCGGCGAGCACATGGAACGGGTTGGCATGGATTGTAGGCGCCGCCC
TATACCTTGTCTGCCTCCCCGCGTTGCGTCGCGGTGCATGGAGCCGGGCCACCTCGACCTGAATGGAAGC
CGGCGGCACCTCGCTAACGGATTCACCACTCCAAGAATTGGAGCCAATCAATTCTTGCGGAGAACTGTGA
ATGCGCAAACCAACCCTTGGCAGAACATATCCATCGCGTCCGCCATCTCCAGCAGCCGCACGCGGCGCAT
CTCGGGCAGCGTTGGGTCCTGGCCACGGGTGCGCATGATCGTGCTCCTGTCGTTGAGGACCCGGCTAGGC
TGGCGGGGTTGCCTTACTGGTTAGCAGAATGAATCACCGATACGCGAGCGAACGTGAAGCGACTGCTGCT
GCAAAACGTCTGCGACCTGAGCAACAACATGAATGGTCTTCGGTTTCCGTGTTTCGTAAAGTCTGGAAAC
GCGGAAGTCAGCGCTCTTCCGCTTCCTCGCTCACTGACTCGCTGCGCTCGGTCGTTCGGCTGCGGCGAGC
GGTATCAGCTCACTCAAAGGCGGTAATACGGTTATCCACAGAATCAGGGGATAACGCAGGAAAGAACATG
TGAGCAAAAGGCCAGCAAAAGGCCAGGAACCGTAAAAAGGCCGCGTTGCTGGCGTTTTTCCATAGGCTCC
GCCCCCCTGACGAGCATCACAAAAATCGACGCTCAAGTCAGAGGTGGCGAAACCCGACAGGACTATAAAG
ATACCAGGCGTTTCCCCCTGGAAGCTCCCTCGTGCGCTCTCCTGTTCCGACCCTGCCGCTTACCGGATAC
CTGTCCGCCTTTCTCCCTTCGGGAAGCGTGGCGCTTTCTCATAGCTCACGCTGTAGGTATCTCAGTTCGG
TGTAGGTCGTTCGCTCCAAGCTGGGCTGTGTGCACGAACCCCCCGTTCAGCCCGACCGCTGCGCCTTATC
CGGTAACTATCGTCTTGAGTCCAACCCGGTAAGACACGACTTATCGCCACTGGCAGCAGCCACTGGTAAC
AGGATTAGCAGAGCGAGGTATGTAGGCGGTGCTACAGAGTTCTTGAAGTGGTGGCCTAACTACGGCTACA
CTAGAAGGACAGTATTTGGTATCTGCGCTCTGCTGAAGCCAGTTACCTTCGGAAAAAGAGTTGGTAGCTC
TTGATCCGGCAAACAAACCACCGCTGGTAGCGGTGGTTTTTTTGTTTGCAAGCAGCAGATTACGCGCAGA
AAAAAAGGATCTCAAGAAGATCCTTTGATCTTTTCTACGGGGTCTGACGCTCAGTGGAACGAAAACTCAC
GTTAAGGGATTTTGGTCATGAGATTATCAAAAAGGATCTTCACCTAGATCCTTTTAAATTAAAAATGAAG
TTTTAAATCAATCTAAAGTATATATGAGTAAACTTGGTCTGACAGTTACCAATGCTTAATCAGTGAGGCA
CCTATCTCAGCGATCTGTCTATTTCGTTCATCCATAGTTGCCTGACTCCCCGTCGTGTAGATAACTACGA
TACGGGAGGGCTTACCATCTGGCCCCAGTGCTGCAATGATACCGCGAGACCCACGCTCACCGGCTCCAGA
TTTATCAGCAATAAACCAGCCAGCCGGAAGGGCCGAGCGCAGAAGTGGTCCTGCAACTTTATCCGCCTCC
ATCCAGTCTATTAATTGTTGCCGGGAAGCTAGAGTAAGTAGTTCGCCAGTTAATAGTTTGCGCAACGTTG
TTGCCATTGCTGCAGGCATCGTGGTGTCACGCTCGTCGTTTGGTATGGCTTCATTCAGCTCCGGTTCCCA
ACGATCAAGGCGAGTTACATGATCCCCCATGTTGTGCAAAAAAGCGGTTAGCTCCTTCGGTCCTCCGATC
GTTGTCAGAAGTAAGTTGGCCGCAGTGTTATCACTCATGGTTATGGCAGCACTGCATAATTCTCTTACTG
TCATGCCATCCGTAAGATGCTTTTCTGTGACTGGTGAGTACTCAACCAAGTCATTCTGAGAATAGTGTAT
GCGGCGACCGAGTTGCTCTTGCCCGGCGTCAACACGGGATAATACCGCGCCACATAGCAGAACTTTAAAA
GTGCTCATCATTGGAAAACGTTCTTCGGGGCGAAAACTCTCAAGGATCTTACCGCTGTTGAGATCCAGTT
CGATGTAACCCACTCGTGCACCCAACTGATCTTCAGCATCTTTTACTTTCACCAGCGTTTCTGGGTGAGC
AAAAACAGGAAGGCAAAATGCCGCAAAAAAGGGAATAAGGGCGACACGGAAATGTTGAATACTCATACTC
TTCCTTTTTCAATATTATTGAAGCATTTATCAGGGTTATTGTCTCATGAGCGGATACATATTTGAATGTA
TTTAGAAAAATAAACAAATAGGGGTTCCGCGCACATTTCCCCGAAAAGTGCCACCTGACGTCTAAGAAAC
CATTATTATCATGACATTAACCTATAAAAATAGGCGTATCACGAGGCCCTTTCGTCTTCAAGAATTCACA
TTTGTACGAATTTTTTTTTTATCAAAAGTTCGAGTTTTTCACCAATTTCCTCATCAACCGAGCAAGGCAA
ACGGCTTTGAATAATATGGTGTTATATATACATATATCAAATCGCTGCTGACTGCGTGATTGATGGCCCC
AAGATTACATATTATCGAATCAGGATTCAGAAGGAGATCAATGTCAAATGCGGACAGGAACATGAAAGAC
GCCTGTTATGCGCAATTAAAAATTTGGGTTTAATTGCTGTGGAAACTGTTGTTGGCGGCATCTTAAGTTC
CTGTTTAACAACATCAACTACTTATGTACGTAGAAGCGTTTAAGCCATTTGCATACAGATGAGAACTGGC
TTTTGTGCTAATCAGTCAAGATGACTCCGATGATGATGACTCATTACCTGACCAGTTTTCGCTGCTTTCT
TTTCAACAACTACTTGTATATGTATTGTATCCAATAGCAATACATTGAATTTCCATGGTCTAGTCACGTA
TTATCATTTAATTGACACCAAGTCGTGTTATTGTTGAGCTATCGAGTTCAGCTCAAACATTTCTTATTCC
CATGAATAAGCCGGCAAAAATATGCAATCTATGAAAGTTAATATAAGCAAACCTTACTTTGACTCAATAC
CAATGCACTTTGTGTCGATAGGTTCACGCAATTGAGGCGATTATTCCGATAACCCAAGCGATTGACTGTT
CCCGTTTCGATTCCAATTGAAATTTGGAAATGTACAATAGTTTTGCTATATGCTGTCAAGTACGCTCTTA
TCTTCTCTGGGTTTTCTTCAGAGTTTCGAAACGCTTCTTCTTTTTTTTGTTTTTTTTTTTTTGGAATCTC
GTATTTTGGAAGGGGCTCCCCTCTGGAATTTGTTACACTGTCGTTATCATTGCGAACAAGCGGCCCGAAG
CTATCAGCGACTTTAACATTTACAATGCACTTTTTTACGACCAATTAAATGTACATTTTCCTTTCTTCGC
CCGTTGATAAGCGAACGCGATGTGGCGCAGGCAATGTGTTGCTCTTGCGACACAAACGCAATCAAAATGG
ATTCAATTTCGCTTTTTCCCAGTGAAACGAAGAACGAACCGACCATCATGATATGCTCCTCTGCATGTTG
CGTATTGAATCAATGACAATTTCAATTAAGCCGCCCGTTCGTCATGCGTTTTCGTGCGCTTCGAAATGCT
GATAACGCTGCTGTCCTCCAACTGCTTTGCATGTGGACACAATTCCATTTATTTAATTCTTTTATTTGGA
TCGGTTAAATTAAAAAGCGCCTTGTTACGCATTTAACGTTGTTTCCGGTGCGTGGTGGTTTCATGCTTCT
GGGAACGGCAAATGGGTTTAGGATTGGGAACCCCTCATCATCTGTTGGAATATACTATTCAACCTACAAA
AGTAACGTTAAACAACACTACTTTATATTTGATATGAATGGCCACACCTTTTATGCCATAAAACATATTG
TAAGAGAATACCACTCTTTTTATTCCTTCTTTCCTTCTTGTACGTTTTTTGCTGTAAGTAGGTCGTGGTG
CTGGTGTTGCAGTTGAAATAACTTAAAATATAAATCATAAAACTCAAACATAAACTTGACTATTTATTTA
TTTATTAAGAAAGGAAATATAAATTATAAATTACAACAGGTTATGGACCTGCAGCCAAGCTTGGCGCTCG
TCCGGGGGCAATGAGATATGAAAAAGCCTGAACTCACCGCGACGTCTGTCGAGAAGTTTCTGATCGAAAA
GTTCGACAGCGTCTCCGACCTGATGCAGCTCTCGGAGGGCGAAGAATCTCGTGCTTTCAGCTTCGATGTA
GGAGGGCGTGGATATGTCCTGCGGGTAAATAGCTGCGCCGATGGTTTCTACAAAGATCGTTATGTTTATC
GGCACTTTGCATCGGCCGCGCTCCCGATTCCGGAAGTGCTTGACATTGGGGAATTCAGCGAGAGCCTGAC
CTATTGCATCTCCCGCCGTGCACAGGGTGTCACGTTGCAAGACCTGCCTGAAACCGAACTGCCCGCTGTT
CTGCAGCCGGTCGCGGAGGCCATGGATGCGATCGCTGCGGCCGATCTTAGCCAGACGAGCGGGTTCGGCC
CATTCGGACCGCAAGGAATCGGTCAATACACTACATGGCGTGATTTCATATGCGCGATTGCTGATCCCCA
TGTGTATCACTGGCAAACTGTGATGGACGACACCGTCAGTGCGTCCGTCGCGCAGGCTCTCGATGAGCTG
ATGCTTTGGGCCGAGGACTGCCCCGAAGTCCGGCACCTCGTGCACGCGGATTTCGGCTCCAACAATGTCC
TGACGGACAATGGCCGCATAACAGCGGTCATTGACTGGAGCGAGGCGATGTTCGGGGATTCCCAATACGA
GGTCGCCAACATCTTCTTCTGGAGGCCGTGGTTGGCTTGTATGGAGCAGCAGACGCGCTACTTCGAGCGG
AGGCATCCGGAGCTTGCAGGATCGCCGCGGCTCCGGGCGTATATGCTCCGCATTGGTCTTGACCAACTCT
ATCAGAGCTTGGTTGACGGCAATTTCGATGATGCAGCTTGGGCGCAGGGTCGATGCGACGCAATCGTCCG
ATCCGGAGCCGGGACTGTCGGGCGTACACAAATCGCCCGCAGAAGCGCGGCCGTCTGGACCGATGGCTGT
GTAGAAGTACTCGCCGATAGTGGAAACCGACGCCCCAGCACTCGTCCGAGGGCAAAGGAATAGAGTAGAT
GCCGACCGAACAAGAGCTGATTTCGAGAACGCCTCAGCCAGCAACTCGCGCGAGCCTAGCAAGGCAAATG
CGAGAGAACGGCCTTACGCTTGGTGGCACAGTTCTCGTCCACAGTTCGCTAAGCTCGCTCGGCTGGGTCG
CGGGAGGGCCGGTCGCAGTGATTCAGGCCCTTCTGGATTGTGTTGGTCCCCAGGGCACGATTGTCATGCC
CACGCACTCGGGTGATCTGACTGATCCCGCAGATTGGAGATCGCCGCCCGTGCCTGCCGATTGGGTGCAG
ATCTTTGTGAAGGAACCTTACTTCTGTGGTGTGACATAATTGGACAAACTACCTACAGAGAT
Features (pLannotate 1.2.2; 15 found; start..end, strand, type, name):
     14..79      +  intron         small t intron: SV40 (simian virus 40) small t antigen intron
    209..229     +  CDS            SV40 NLS: nuclear localization signal of SV40 (simian virus 40) large T antigen
    548..631     +  CDS            large T antigen (fragment): large T antigen from SV40 (simian virus 40)
    654..775     +  polyA_signal   SV40 poly(A) signal: SV40 polyadenylation signal
   2816..3523    +  CDS            mCherry: mCherry is a basic (constitutively fluorescent) red fluorescent protein published in 2004, derived from Discosoma sp.. It is reported to be a very rapidly-maturing monomer with low acid sensitivity.
   3535..3656    +  polyA_signal   SV40 poly(A) signal: SV40 polyadenylation signal
   3681..3982    +  CDS            TcR (fragment): tetracycline efflux protein; tet; confers resistance to tetracycline
   4224..4352    -  CDS            YPB1_ECOLX (fragment): Protein predicted: Swiss-Prot protein existence level 4. From Escherichia coli.
   4537..5125    -  rep_origin     ori: high-copy-number ColE1/pMB1/pBR322/pUC origin of replication
   5296..6156    -  CDS            AmpR: β-lactamase; bla; confers resistance to ampicillin, carbenicillin, and related antibiotics
   6157..6261    -  promoter       AmpR promoter: bla
   7743..8022    +  promoter       copia promoter: strong promoter from the Drosophila transposable element copia (Sinclair et al., 1986)
   8068..9093    +  CDS            HygR: aminoglycoside phosphotransferase from E. coli; aph(4)-Ia; confers resistance to hygromycin
   9111..9383    +  CDS            yokD (fragment): YOKD_BACSU - Experimental evidence at protein level: Swiss-Prot protein existence level 1. May contribute to antibiotic resistance. From Bacillus subtilis (strain 168).
   9380..9442    +  intron         large T intron (fragment): SV40 (simian virus 40) large T antigen intron
