[The description below was written by a language model from this plasmid's Addgene catalogue record and pLannotate feature annotations shown in this document.]
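Description:
Hy_pUbi-p63e mCherry SV40 is a 9,442 bp insect expression plasmid built for use in Drosophila cells. It was made by replacing the eGFP of its parent vector, Hy_pUbi-p63e eGFP SV40, with mCherry cloned between XbaI and NotI sites that both remain intact. In bacteria it is maintained through a high-copy ColE1/pUC-type origin and selected with ampicillin via the β-lactamase gene and its native promoter. Short annotated fragments of a tetracycline resistance gene and other bacterial open reading frames appear to be backbone remnants rather than functional parts.

The payload is a simple reporter cassette. The catalogue entry states that mCherry, a rapidly maturing monomeric red fluorescent protein, is transcribed from the Drosophila Ubi-p63e (ubiquitin) promoter. The automated annotation does not call this promoter, although a large unannotated region lies directly upstream of the mCherry coding sequence. An SV40 polyadenylation signal immediately follows the reporter to terminate and process the transcript.

A second, independent cassette provides selection in insect cells. The copia transposable-element promoter drives the hygromycin phosphotransferase gene. Because the plasmid is circular, this cassette continues across the sequence origin into an SV40 early-region segment containing the small t intron, large T antigen fragments and a second SV40 poly(A) signal, which supplies its 3′ processing signals. This arrangement allows hygromycin selection of stably transfected lines.

The stated purpose is to express mCherry mRNA constitutively. The associated publication examined off-target effects of CRISPR/Cas13 effectors in eukaryotic cells, which suggests use as a reporter transcript in such knockdown experiments, though the record does not spell out its exact role.
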