Addgene plasmid #176300: Hy_pUbi-p63e mCherry SV40
Purpose: Expresses mCherry mRNA from the Drosophila Ubi-p63e promoter
Depositing lab: Jeremy Wilusz. Depositing organization: University of Pennsylvania. Publication: CRISPR/Cas13 effectors have differing extents of off-target effects that limit their utility in eukaryotic cells. Ai Y, Liang D, Wilusz JE. Nucleic Acids Res. 2022 Mar 4. pii: 6542487. doi: 10.1093/nar/gkac159. PubMed 35244715.
Backbone
  Vector backbone: Hy_pUbi-p63e eGFP SV40
  Total vector size (bp): 9442
  Vector type: Insect Expression
  Selectable markers: Hygromycin
Growth in bacteria
  Bacterial resistance: Ampicillin, 100 μg/mL
  Growth temperature: 37°C
  Growth strain: DH5alpha
  Copy number: Unknown
Gene/Insert
  Gene/Insert name: mCherry
  Promoter: Ubi-p63e
  Cloning method: Restriction Enzyme; 5′ cloning site XbaI (not destroyed); 3′ cloning site NotI (not destroyed)
  Sequencing primers: 5′ ATGGTGAGCAAGGGCGAGG; 3′ CTACCTGCCTGGACAGCATG
Terms and licenses: Academic/Nonprofit Terms; Industry Terms: Not Available to Industry
How to cite: Hy_pUbi-p63e mCherry SV40 was a gift from Jeremy Wilusz (Addgene plasmid # 176300 ; http://n2t.net/addgene:176300 ; RRID:Addgene_176300)
